>Addgene plasmid #222926 | pPB-cT3G-cERP2-ZGLP1 | addgene full sequence | sequence record 439806 | Addgene NGS Result
ATCACCTCGAGTTTACTCCCTATCAGTGATAGAGAACGTATGAAGAGTTTACTCCCTATCAGTGATAGAG
AACGTATGCAGACTTTACTCCCTATCAGTGATAGAGAACGTATAAGGAGTTTACTCCCTATCAGTGATAG
AGAACGTATGACCAGTTTACTCCCTATCAGTGATAGAGAACGTATCTACAGTTTACTCCCTATCAGTGAT
AGAGAACGTATATCCAGTTTACTCCCTATCAGTGATAGAGAACGTATAAGCTTGCCTATATAAGCAGAGC
TCGTTTAGTGAACCGTCAGATCGCCTGGAGACGCCATCCACGCTGTTTTGACCTCCATAGAAGACACCGG
GACCGATCCAGCCTACCACAAGTTTGTACAAAAAAGCAGGCTTAGCCACCATGACTGAACCTCAGGTGGG
GTGTGTAGCCTGTCCAAGGGTACACAAAGAGCCGGCCCAAGTTGGAACCCCCTGGCCGGCTAAACCCAGG
AGTCACCCAAGAAAACGTGACCCCACTGCCCTTCTCCCCAGGTCCCTCTGGCCTGCATGCCAGGAGTCGG
TCACCGCCCTGTGCTTCCTCCAAGAGACAGTGGAGAGGCTGGGTCAGTCCCCTGCCCAGGACACCCCGGT
CCTGGGGCCTTGCTGGGACCCGATGGCTCTGGGGACTCAGGGCCGCCTGCTGCTGGACAGGGATTCCAAG
GACACACAGACCAGGATCAGCCAAAAGGGCCGCCGTCTGCAGCCCCCGGGGACTCCCTCGGCCCCACCCC
AGAGAAGGCCCCGGAAACAGCTGAACCCCTGCCGGGGCACCGAGAGAGTGGACCCTGGGTTCGAGGGGGT
GACTCTGAAGTTTCAGATAAAGCCGGACTCCAGCCTGCAGATCATCCCCACGTACAGCCTGCCCTGCAGT
AGCCGTTCTCAGGAATCCCCTGCAGATGCTGTTGGGGGCCCTGCAGCCCACCCAGGAGGCACCGAGGCCC
ACTCAGCAGGCAGCGAGGCCCTGGAGCCCCGGCGCTGTGCTTCCTGTCGGACCCAGAGGACCCCGCTCTG
GAGAGACGCTGAAGATGGGACCCCTCTCTGCAACGCCTGTGGGATCAGGTACAAGAAATACGGCACTCGC
TGCTCCAGCTGCTGGCTGGTGCCCAGGAAAAATGTCCAGCCCAAGAGGCTATGTGGCAGATGTGGAGTGT
CCCTGGACCCCATTCAGGAAGGTTAATACCCAGCTTTCTTGTACAAAGTGGTATACCCATACGATGTTCC
AGATTACGCTTAGTAATGAGAAATACTCAGAAGATGTCACTCACCATAGTCCGCAGTGAAAGATAAATGA
TCTCAAAACATAAGCAAGCATTGTTTTAGAGCTAGAAATAGCAAGTAGGCCACTGAGCAAGAACTATGAA
TGAGATCTTTAGACATATTGCGGCCGCTTTCTCCGCGATCCAGACATGATAAGATACATTGATGAGTTTG
GACAAACCAAAACTAGAATGCAGTGAAAAAAATGCCTTATTTGTGAAATTTGTGATGCTATTGCCTTATT
TGTAACCATTATAAGCTGCAATAAACAAGTTATCTATAACAAGAAAATATATATATAATAAGTTATCACG
TAAGTAGAACATGAAATAACAATATAATTATCGTATGAGTTAAATCTTAAAAGTCACGTAAAAGATAATC
ATGCGTCATTTTGACTCACGCGGTCGTTATAGTTCAAAATCAGTGACACTTACCGCATTGACAAGCACGC
CTCACGGGAGCTCCAAGCGGCGACTGAGATGTCCTAAATGCACAGCGACGGATTCGCGCTATTTAGAAAG
AGAGAGCAATATTTCAAGAATGCATGCGTCAATTTTACGCAGACTATCTTTCTAGGGTTAAGAATTCACT
GGCCGTCGTTTTACAACGTCGTGACTGGGAAAACCCTGGCGTTACCCAACTTAATCGCCTTGCAGCACAT
CCCCCTTTCGCCAGCTGGCGTAATAGCGAAGAGGCCCGCACCGATCGCCCTTCCCAACAGTTGCGCAGCC
TGAATGGCGAATGGCGCCTGATGCGGTATTTTCTCCTTACGCATCTGTGCGGTATTTCACACCGCATATG
GTGCACTCTCAGTACAATCTGCTCTGATGCCGCATAGTTAAGCCAGCCCCGACACCCGCCAACACCCGCT
GACGCGCCCTGACGGGCTTGTCTGCTCCCGGCATCCGCTTACAGACAAGCTGTGACCATGTCTCCGGGAG
CTGCATGTGTCAGAGGTTTTCACCGTCATCACCGAAACACGCGAGTTCGAAAGGGCCTCGTGATACGCCT
ATTTTTATAGGTTAATGTCATGATAATAATGGTTTCTTAGACGTCAGGTGGCACTTTTCGGGGAAATGTG
CGCGGAACCCCTATTTGTTTATTTTTCTAAATACATTCAAATATGTATCCGCTCATGAGACAATAACCCT
GATAAATGCTTCAATAATATTGAAAAAGGAAGAGTATGAGTATTCAACATTTCCGTGTCGCCCTTATTCC
CTTTTTTGCGGCATTTTGCCTTCCTGTTTTTGCTCACCCAGAAACGCTGGTGAAAGTAAAAGATGCTGAA
GATCAGTTGGGTGCACGAGTGGGTTACATCGAACTGGATCTCAACAGCGGTAAGATCCTTGAGAGTTTTC
GCCCCGAAGAACGTTTTCCAATGATGAGCACTTTTAAAGTTCTGCTATGTGGCGCGGTATTATCCCGTAT
TGACGCCGGGCAAGAGCAACTCGGTCGCCGCATACACTATTCTCAGAATGACTTGGTTGAGTACTCACCA
GTCACAGAAAAGCATCTTACGGATGGCATGACAGTAAGAGAATTATGCAGTGCTGCCATAACCATGAGTG
ATAACACTGCGGCCAACTTACTTCTGACAACGATCGGAGGACCGAAGGAGCTAACCGCTTTTTTGCACAA
CATGGGGGATCATGTAACTCGCCTTGATCGTTGGGAACCGGAGCTGAATGAAGCCATACCAAACGACGAG
CGTGACACCACGATGCCTGTAGCAATGGCAACAACGTTGCGCAAACTATTAACTGGCGAACTACTTACTC
TAGCTTCCCGGCAACAATTAATAGACTGGATGGAGGCGGATAAAGTTGCAGGACCACTTCTGCGCTCGGC
CCTTCCGGCTGGCTGGTTTATTGCTGATAAATCTGGAGCCGGTGAGCGTGGTTCACGCGGTATCATTGCA
GCACTGGGGCCAGATGGTAAGCCCTCCCGTATCGTAGTTATCTACACGACGGGGAGTCAGGCAACTATGG
ATGAACGAAATAGACAGATCGCTGAGATAGGTGCCTCACTGATTAAGCATTGGTAACTGTCAGACCAAGT
TTACTCATATATACTTTAGATTGATTTAAAACTTCATTTTTAATTTAAAAGGATCTAGGTGAAGATCCTT
TTTGATAATCTCATGACCAAAATCCCTTAACGTGAGTTTTCGTTCCACTGAGCGTCAGACCCCGTAGAAA
AGATCAAAGGATCTTCTTGAGATCCTTTTTTTCTGCGCGTAATCTGCTGCTTGCAAACAAAAAAACCACC
GCTACCAGCGGTGGTTTGTTTGCCGGATCAAGAGCTACCAACTCTTTTTCCGAAGGTAACTGGCTTCAGC
AGAGCGCAGATACCAAATACTGTTCTTCTAGTGTAGCCGTAGTTAGGCCACCACTTCAAGAACTCTGTAG
CACCGCCTACATACCTCGCTCTGCTAATCCTGTTACCAGTGGCTGCTGCCAGTGGCGATAAGTCGTGTCT
TACCGGGTTGGACTCAAGACGATAGTTACCGGATAAGGCGCAGCGGTCGGGCTGAACGGGGGGTTCGTGC
ACACAGCCCAGCTTGGAGCGAACGACCTACACCGAACTGAGATACCTACAGCGTGAGCTATGAGAAAGCG
CCACGCTTCCCGAAGGGAGAAAGGCGGACAGGTATCCGGTAAGCGGCAGGGTCGGAACAGGAGAGCGCAC
GAGGGAGCTTCCAGGGGGAAACGCCTGGTATCTTTATAGTCCTGTCGGGTTTCGCCACCTCTGACTTGAG
CGTCGATTTTTGTGATGCTCGTCAGGGGGGCGGAGCCTATGGAAAAACGCCAGCAACGCGGCCTTTTTAC
GGTTCCTGGCCTTTTGCTGGCCTTTTGCTCACATGTTCTTTCCTGCGTTATCCCCTGATTCTGTGGATAA
CCGTATTACCGCCTTTGAGTGAGCTGATACCGCTCGCCGCAGCCGAACGACCGAGCGCAGCGAGTCAGTG
AGCGAGGAAGCGGATGAGCGCCCAATACGCAAACCGCCTCTCACCGCGCGTTGGCCGATTCATTAATGCA
GCTGGCACGACAGGTTTCCCGACTGGAAAGCGGGCAGTGAGCGCAACGCAAACCGCCTCTCCCCGCGCGT
TGGCCGATTCATTAATGCAGCTGGCACGACAGGTTTCCCGACTGGAAAGCGGGCAGTGAGCGCAACGCAA
TTAATGTGAGTTAGCTCACTCATTAGGCACCCCAGGCTTTACACTTTATGCTTCCGGCTCGTATGTTGTG
TGGAATTGTGAGCGGATAACAATTTCACACAGGAAACAGCTATGACCATGATTACGCCAAGGTCGACTTA
ACCCTAGAAAGATAATCATATTGTGACGTACGTTAAAGATAATCATGCGTAAAATTGACGCATGTGTTTT
ATCGGTCTGTATATCGAGGTTTATTTATTAATTTGAATAGATATTAAGTTTTATTATATTTACACTTACA
TACTAATAATAAATTCAACAAACAATTTATTTATGTTTATTTATTTATTAAAAAAAAACAAAAACTCAAA
ATTTCTTCTATAAAGTAACAAAACTTTTAGCAGTGAAAAAAATGCTTTATTTGTGAAATTTGTGATGCTA
TTGCTTTATTTGTAACCATTATAAGCTGCAATAAACAAGTTAACAACAACAATTGCATTCATTTTATGTT
TCAGGTTCAGGGGGAGGTGTGGGAGGTTTTTTAAAGCAAGTAAAACCTCTACAAATGTGGTATGGCTGAT
TATGATCCTCTGGAGATTCATGCGCCAGGTTTTCTGGTCATGCACCACGTTCGTGGGCCCTCAGGAACCT
CCACGTCAGCGGTAACTGTGAAGCCCAGTCGCTCGTAAAAAGGAAGATTCCGGGGAGCACTGGTTTCGAG
GAACGCCGGCACGCCAGCCCGTTCCGCGGCCTCAACACCAGGAAGAACGACAGCGCTTCCCAAACCTTTA
CCTTGGTGATCTGGGCTGACACCGACAGTGGCAAGAAACCACGCAGGCTCCTTTGGTCTATGAGGAGCCA
GCAAGCCCTCCATTTGCTGTTGTGCCGCCAACCTACTCCCTGACAGCTCGGCCATCCGCGGACCTATTTC
CGCGAACACTGCGCCGGCTTCGACGCTTTCCGGAGTAGTCCAGACCGCAACTGCGGCACCATCGTCCGCA
ACCCAAACTTTACCAATGTCCAGACCCACGCGCGTAAGAAACAGCTCTTGCAACTCAGTTACCCTCTCTA
TGTGTCTGTCCGGATCTACGGTATGGCGGGTCGCTGGATAATCTGCAAATGCTGCGGCAAGTGTTCGGAC
AGCCCGTGGTACATCGTCACGGGTAGCGAGCCTAACAGTGGGCTTATATTCCGTCATGGGGCCGGGGTTC
TCCTCCACGTCGCCGGCCTGCTTCAGCAGGCTGAAGTTGGTGGCGCCGCTGCCCCCGGGGAGCATGTCAA
GGTCAAAATCGTCAAGAGCGTCAGCAGGCAGCATATCAAGGTCAAAGTCGTCAAGGGCATCGGCTGGGAG
CATGTCTAAGTCAAAATCGTCAAGGGCGTCGGTCGGCCCGCCGCTTTCGCACTTTAGCTGTTTCTCCAGG
CCACATATGATTAGTTCCAGGCCGAAAAGGAAGGCAGGTTCGGCTCCCTGCCGGTCGAACAGCTCAATTG
CTTGTTTCAGAAGTGGGGGCATAGAATCGGTGGTAGGTGTCTCTCTTTCCTCTTTTGCTACTTGATGCTC
CTGTTCCTCCAATACGCAGCCCAGTGTAAAGTGGCCCACGGCGGACAGAGCGTACAGTGCGTTCTCCAGG
GAGAAGCCTTGCTGACACAGGAACGCGAGCTGATTTTCCAGGGTTTCGTACTGTTTCTCTGTTGGGCGGG
TGCCGAGATGCACTTTAGCCCCGTCACGATGTGAGAGGAGAGCACAGCGGTATGACTTGGCGTTGTTCCG
CAGAAAGTCTTGCCATGACTCGCCTTCCAGGGGGCAGGAGTGGGTATGATGCCTGTCCAGCATCTCGATT
GGCAGGGCATCGAGCAGGGCCCGCTTGTTCTTCACGTGCCAGTACAGGGTAGGCTGCTCAACTCCCAGCT
TTTGAGCGAGTTTCCTTGTCGTCAGGCCTTCGATACCGACTCCATTGAGTAATTCCAGAGCAGAGTTTAT
GACTTTGCTCTTGTCCAGTCTAGACATCTTATCGTCATCGTCTTTGTAATCCATGGTGGCGGATCCCGCG
TCACGACACCTGTGTTCTGGCGGCAAACCCGTTGCGAAAAAGAACGTTCACGGCGACTACTGCACTTATA
TACGGTTCTCCCCCACCCTCGGGAAAAAGGCGGAGCCAGTACACGACATCACTTTCCCAGTTTACCCCGC
GCCACCTTCTCTAGGCACCGGTTCAATTGCCGACCCCTCCCCCCAACTTCTCGGGCACTGTGGGCCATGT
GCGCTCTGCCCCATGGTAATAGCCATGACTAATACGTAGATGTACTGCCAAGTAGGAAAGTGCCATAAGG
TCATGTACTGGGCATAATGCCAGGCGGGCCATTTACCGTCATTGACGTCAATAGGGGGCGTACTTGGCAT
ATGATACACTTGATGTACTGCCAAGTGGGCAGTTTACCGTAAATACTCCACCCATTGACGTCAATGGAAA
GTGCCTATTGGCGTTACTATGGGAACATACGTCATTATTGACGTCAATGGGCGGGGGTCGTTGGGCGGTC
AGCCAGGCGGGCCATTTACCGTAAGTTATGTAACGCGGAACTCCATATATGGGCTATGAACTAATGACCC
CGTAATTGATTACTATTAATAACTAGTCAATAATCAATGTCATAAGCTCTAATCGCATAATCGAGCTAAG
AGCGATTAATATGCTTAGCTAGCTTAGCTAAGCTAGATTTCTCTATTCTCCCACAATATATAGCAGCTAT
TAGCTTAGCAGTCCGAATACGATCGTCCACGATCCATAAGCGTAACACATTTGAGTAGCGACTGACGGGC
ACCGGAGCCACTCGAGTGGAATT
Features (pLannotate 1.2.2; 27 found; start..end, strand, type, name):
      9..257     +  promoter       TRE3GV promoter (fragment): 3rd-generation Tet-responsive promoter that can be activated by binding of Tet-On® 3G, optimized for retroviral and lentiviral vectors
    264..305     +  promoter       tight TRE promoter (fragment): Tet-responsive promoter PTight, consisting of seven tet operator sequences followed by the minimal CMV promoter
    368..392     +  protein_bind   attB1: mutant version of attB; recombination site for the Gateway® BP reaction BP Clonase™
    401..1213    +  CDS            ZGLP1: ZGLP1_HUMAN - Also known as GLP1 From Homo sapiens (Human).
   1218..1242    -  protein_bind   attB2: mutant version of attB; recombination site for the Gateway® BP reaction BP Clonase™
   1244..1272    +  CDS            3xHA (fragment): three tandem HA epitope tags
   1310..1332    +  promoter       SNR52 promoter (fragment): promoter for the S. cerevisiae small nucleolar RNA gene SNR52
   1353..1376    +  misc_RNA       gRNA scaffold (fragment): guide RNA scaffold for the Streptococcus pyogenes CRISPR/Cas9 system
   1437..1571    -  polyA_signal   SV40 poly(A) signal: SV40 polyadenylation signal
   1884..2041    +  CDS            lacZα (fragment): LacZα fragment of β-galactosidase; lacZ fragment
   2047..2146    -  misc_feature   bom (fragment): basis of mobility region from pBR322
   2250..2285    -  CDS            rop (fragment): Rop protein, which maintains plasmids at low copy number; rop
   2381..2485    +  promoter       AmpR promoter: bla
   2486..3346    +  CDS            AmpR: β-lactamase; bla; confers resistance to ampicillin, carbenicillin, and related antibiotics
   3517..4105    +  rep_origin     ori: high-copy-number ColE1/pMB1/pBR322/pUC origin of replication
   4288..4380    +  CDS            lacI (fragment): lac repressor; lacI; The lac repressor binds to the lac operator to inhibit transcription in E. coli. This inhibition can be relieved by adding lactose or isopropyl-β-D-thiogalactopyranoside (IPTG).
   4386..4469    +  CDS            lacI (fragment): lac repressor; lacI; The lac repressor binds to the lac operator to inhibit transcription in E. coli. This inhibition can be relieved by adding lactose or isopropyl-β-D-thiogalactopyranoside (IPTG).
   4482..4503    +  protein_bind   CAP binding site: CAP binding activates transcription in the presence of cAMP. E. coli catabolite activator protein
   4518..4548    +  promoter       lac promoter: promoter for the E. coli lac operon
   4556..4572    +  protein_bind   lac operator: The lac repressor binds to the lac operator to inhibit transcription in E. coli. This inhibition can be relieved by adding lactose or isopropyl-β-D-thiogalactopyranoside (IPTG). lac repressor encoded by lacI
   4860..4941    -  polyA_signal   SV40 poly(A) signal: SV40 polyadenylation signal
   4964..5047    -  CDS            large T antigen (fragment): large T antigen from SV40 (simian virus 40)
   5061..5657    -  CDS            pac: PUAC_STRAD - Protein predicted: Swiss-Prot protein existence level 4. Detoxification of puromycin. From Streptomyces alboniger.
   5730..5840    -  CDS            VP48: 3 tandem repeats of the minimal activation domain of herpes simplex virus VP16 (Cheng et al., 2013)
   5770..6467    -  CDS            rtTA3 (fragment): reverse tetracycline transactivator 3 activates expression from Tet-responsive promoters in the presence of doxycycline
   6520..6731    -  promoter       EF-1α core promoter: core promoter for human elongation factor EF-1α
   6732..7111    -  enhancer       CMV enhancer: human cytomegalovirus immediate early enhancer
