[The description below was written by a language model from this plasmid's Addgene catalogue record and pLannotate feature annotations shown in this document.]
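Description:
pPB-cT3G-cERP2-ZGLP1 is a mammalian expression plasmid built on the pPB-cT3G-cERP2 backbone and described by its depositor as a PiggyBac transposon vector for doxycycline-inducible expression of human ZGLP1 (also called GATAD3 or GLP-1). It is about 7.3 kb and is propagated in E. coli through a high-copy ColE1/pUC-type origin with ampicillin selection (AmpR under its own bla promoter). The automated feature table does not call out the PiggyBac terminal repeats, so their positions cannot be stated from the annotation, although the catalogue entry identifies the plasmid as a transposon donor. In such a donor, the cargo is integrated into the host genome when a PiggyBac transposase is supplied.

The payload is an all-in-one Tet-On system made of two divergently arranged units. In the first, a third-generation Tet-responsive promoter (TRE3G-type tet operator repeats with a minimal promoter) drives the ZGLP1 coding sequence. This sequence was introduced by Gateway cloning and is flanked by attB1 and attB2 sites, followed by an SV40 polyadenylation signal. A short match to an HA epitope lies just after attB2, but the record does not show whether it is fused in frame to ZGLP1. In the second unit, on the opposite strand, a CMV enhancer joined to the EF-1α core promoter constitutively expresses a reverse tetracycline transactivator (rtTA3-like, with VP16-derived activation repeats). Downstream of it is the puromycin N-acetyltransferase gene (pac), and the unit ends in an SV40 poly(A) signal. Puromycin therefore selects for stably integrated cells, and adding doxycycline lets rtTA bind the TRE and switch on ZGLP1. Several small annotated fragments (lacZα, lacI, rop, SNR52, gRNA scaffold) look like backbone remnants or incidental matches. The associated publication concerns transcription factor-directed differentiation of human cells towards oogonia-like cells.
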