Addgene plasmid #222926: pPB-cT3G-cERP2-ZGLP1
Purpose: PiggyBac transposon plasmid for doxycycline inducible expression of ZGLP1
Depositing lab: George Church. Depositing organization: Harvard Medical School. Publication: Rapid Human Oogonia-like Cell Specification via Combinatorial Transcription Factor-Directed Differentiation. Pierson Smela M, Kramme CC, Fortuna PRJ, Wolf B, Srikar Kavirayuni V, Adams J, Ma C, Velychko S, Widocki U, Goel S, Chen T, Vincoff S, Dong E, Kohman RE, Kobayashi M, Shioda T, Church GM, Chatterjee P. bioRxiv 2022.07.11.499564 10.1101/2022.07.11.499564.
Backbone
  Vector backbone: pPB-cT3G-cERP2
  Vector type: Mammalian Expression
  Selectable markers: Puromycin
Growth in bacteria
  Bacterial resistance: Ampicillin, 100 μg/mL
  Growth temperature: 37°C
  Growth strain: NEB Stable
  Copy number: High Copy
Gene/Insert
  Gene/Insert name: ZGLP1
  Species: H. sapiens (human)
  Entrez Gene: ZGLP1 (a.k.a. GATAD3, GLP-1, GLP1)
  Cloning method: Gateway Cloning
Terms and licenses: Academic/Nonprofit Terms; Industry Terms: Not Available to Industry
Depositor comments: Please visit https://doi.org/10.1101/2022.07.11.499564 for bioRxiv preprint
How to cite: pPB-cT3G-cERP2-ZGLP1 was a gift from George Church (Addgene plasmid # 222926 ; http://n2t.net/addgene:222926 ; RRID:Addgene_222926)
